>Addgene plasmid #171306 | pFTK034 | addgene full sequence | sequence record 350161 | Addgene NGS Result
GTGGCTCTTCAGTGGACGAAAGGGCCTCGTGATACGCCTATTTTTATAGGTTAATGTCATGATAATAATG
GTTTCTTAGACGTCAGGTGGCACTTTTCGGGGAAATGTGCGCGGAACCCCTATTTGTTTATTTTTCTAAA
TACATTCAAATATGTATCCGCTCATGAGACAATAACCCTGATAAATGCTTCAATAATATTGAAAAAGGAA
GAGTATGCGCTCACGCAACTGGTCCAGAACCTTGACCGAACGCAGCGGTGGTAACGGCGCAGTGGCGGTT
TTCATGGCTTGTTATGACTGTTTTTTTTTGGGGTACAGTCTATGCCTCGGGCATCCAAGCAGCAAGCGCG
TTACGCCGTGGGTCGATGTTTGATGTTATGGAGCAGCAACGATGTTACGCAGCAGGGCAGTCGCCCTAAA
ACAAAGTTAAACATCATGAGGGAAGCGGTGATCGCCGAAGTATCGACTCAACTATCAGAGGTAGTTGGCG
TCATCGAGCGCCATCTCGAACCGACGTTGCTGGCCGTACATTTGTACGGCTCCGCAGTGGATGGCGGCCT
GAAGCCACACAGCGATATTGATTTGCTGGTTACGGTGACCGTAAGGCTTGATGAAACAACGCGGCGAGCT
TTGATCAACGACCTTTTGGAAACTTCGGCTTCCCCTGGAGAGAGCGAGATTCTCCGCGCTGTAGAAGTCA
CCATTGTTGTGCACGACGACATCATTCCGTGGCGTTATCCAGCTAAGCGCGAACTGCAATTTGGAGAATG
GCAGCGCAATGACATTCTTGCAGGTATCTTCGAGCCAGCCACGATCGACATTGATCTGGCTATCTTGCTG
ACAAAAGCAAGAGAACATAGCGTTGCCTTGGTAGGTCCAGCGGCGGAGGAACTCTTTGATCCGGTTCCTG
AACAGGATCTATTTGAGGCGCTAAATGAAACCTTAACGCTATGGAACTCGCCGCCCGACTGGGCTGGCGA
TGAGCGAAATGTAGTGCTTACGTTGTCCCGCATTTGGTACAGCGCAGTAACCGGCAAAATCGCGCCGAAG
GATGTCGCTGCCGACTGGGCAATGGAGCGCCTGCCGGCCCAGTATCAGCCCGTCATACTTGAAGCTAGAC
AGGCTTATCTTGGACAAGAAGAAGATCGCTTGGCCTCGCGCGCAGATCAGTTGGAAGAATTTGTCCATTA
CGTAAAAGGCGAGATCACCAAGGTAGTCGGCAAATAACTGTCAGACCAAGTTTACTCATATATACTTTAG
ATTGATTTAAAACTTCATTTTTAATTTAAAAGGATCTAGGTGAAGATCCTTTTTGATAATCTCATGACCA
AAATCCCTTAACGTGAGTTTTCGTTCCACTGAGCGTCAGACCCCGTAGAAAAGATCAAAGGATCTTCTTG
AGATCCTTTTTTTCTGCGCGTAATCTGCTGCTTGCAAACAAAAAAACCACCGCTACCAGCGGTGGTTTGT
TTGCCGGATCAAGAGCTACCAACTCTTTTTCCGAAGGTAACTGGCTTCAGCAGAGCGCAGATACCAAATA
CTGTTCTTCTAGTGTAGCCGTAGTTAGGCCACCACTTCAAGAACTCTGTAGCACCGCCTACATACCTCGC
TCTGCTAATCCTGTTACCAGTGGCTGCTGCCAGTGGCGATAAGTCGTGTCTTACCGGGTTGGACTCAAGA
CGATAGTTACCGGATAAGGCGCAGCGGTCGGGCTGAACGGGGGGTTCGTGCACACAGCCCAGCTTGGAGC
GAACGACCTACACCGAACTGAGATACCTACAGCGTGAGCTATGAGAAAGCGCCACGCTTCCCGAAGGGAG
AAAGGCGGACAGGTATCCGGTAAGCGGCAGGGTCGGAACAGGAGAGCGCACGAGGGAGCTTCCAGGGGGA
AACGCCTGGTATCTTTATAGTCCTGTCGGGTTTCGCCACCTCTGACTTGAGCGTCGATTTTTGTGATGCT
CGTCAGGGGGGCGGAGCCTATGGAAAAACGCCAGCAACGCGGCCTTTTTACGGTTCCTGGCCTTTTGCTG
GCCTTTTGCTCACATGTTCTTTCCTGCGTTATCCCCTGATTCTGTGGATAACCGTATTACCGCCTTTGAG
TGAGCTGATACCGCTCGCCGCAGCCGAACGACCGAGCGCAGCGAGTCAGTGAGCGAGGAAGCGGAAGAGC
GCCCAATACGCAAACCGCCTCTCCCCGCGCGTTGGCCGATTCATTAATCACTCTGTGGTCTCACCATCAG
AAGGAAGAACGAAGGAAGGAGCACAGACTTAGATTGGTATATATACGCATATGTGGTGTTGAAGAAACAT
GAAATTGCCCAGTATTCTTAACCCAACTGCACAGAACAAAAACCTGCAGGAAACGAAGATAAATCAATGT
GAGACCACGAA
Features (pLannotate 1.2.2; 7 found; start..end, strand, type, name):
    110..214     +  promoter       AmpR promoter: bla
    205..285     -  CDS            int (fragment): INT2_ECOLX - Protein inferred from homology: Swiss-Prot protein existence level 3. Putative integrase believed to be involved in the insertion of antibiotic resistance genes into plasmids and transposons. From Escherichia coli.
    373..429     +  CDS            GmR (fragment): gentamycin acetyltransferase; aacC1; confers resistance to gentamycin
    436..1224    +  CDS            aadA: S3AD_ECOLX - Experimental evidence at protein level: Swiss-Prot protein existence level 1. Mediates bacterial resistance to the antibiotics streptomycin and spectinomycin. From Escherichia coli.
   1398..1986    +  rep_origin     ori: high-copy-number ColE1/pMB1/pBR322/pUC origin of replication
   2169..2218    +  CDS            lacI (fragment): lac repressor; lacI; The lac repressor binds to the lac operator to inhibit transcription in E. coli. This inhibition can be relieved by adding lactose or isopropyl-β-D-thiogalactopyranoside (IPTG).
   2238..2375    +  promoter       URA3 promoter (fragment): S. cerevisiae URA3
