[The description below was written by a language model from this plasmid's Addgene catalogue record and pLannotate feature annotations shown in this document.]
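Description:
pFTK034 is a level 0 (LVL0) part plasmid from the Fungal Modular Cloning ToolKit, a synthetic biology collection for assembling expression constructs in filamentous fungi. It is built on the pAGM1276 entry-vector backbone and is a small plasmid of about 2.4 kb, maintained in E. coli at high copy number through a ColE1/pMB1/pUC-type origin of replication. Selection is by spectinomycin, conferred by the aadA adenylyltransferase gene (which also gives streptomycin resistance) lying downstream of an annotated AmpR (bla) promoter. The short integrase, gentamicin acetyltransferase and lacI fragments picked up in the automated annotation are most likely remnants of the resistance cassette's origin and the backbone's history rather than functional elements.

The stored part is the URA3 core promoter, named in the record as CPura3 with the systematic name YEL021W. The feature table matches this to a roughly 140 bp fragment of the S. cerevisiae URA3 promoter, although the catalogue species field lists only a generic entry for Penicillium, Aspergillus or other fungal sources. The "for fusion" label indicates that this minimal promoter is meant to be joined to other parts rather than used alone. In modular designs, a core promoter is typically placed downstream of upstream activating or operator sequences to create hybrid or synthetic promoters. The record does not specify the partner elements.

As a level 0 part, the plasmid has no complete transcription unit, coding sequence or fungal selection marker. It serves as a donor of a standardised promoter module for hierarchical assembly into higher-level transcription units. The flanking restriction sites and overhangs are not stated in the record.
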