Addgene plasmid #171306: pFTK034
Purpose: Part Plasmid Entry Vector (LVL0) from the Fungal Modular Cloning ToolKit.
Depositing lab: Arnold Driessen. Depositing organization: University of Groningen. Publication: Modular Synthetic Biology Toolkit for Filamentous Fungi. Mozsik L, Pohl C, Meyer V, Bovenberg RAL, Nygard Y, Driessen AJM. ACS Synth Biol. 2021 Nov 2. doi: 10.1021/acssynbio.1c00260. PubMed 34726388.
Backbone
  Vector backbone: pAGM1276
  Vector type: Bacterial Expression, Yeast Expression, Synthetic Biology
Growth in bacteria
  Bacterial resistance: Spectinomycin, 50 μg/mL
  Growth temperature: 37°C
  Growth strain: DH5alpha
  Copy number: High Copy
Gene/Insert
  Gene/Insert name: CPura3 YEL021W core promoter (for fusion)
  Species: Penicillium, Aspergillus, or other fungal sources
  Mutation: n/a
  Cloning method: Restriction Enzyme; 5′ cloning site Unknown (unknown if destroyed)
Terms and licenses: Academic/Nonprofit Terms; Industry Terms: Not Available to Industry
How to cite: pFTK034 was a gift from Arnold Driessen (Addgene plasmid # 171306 ; http://n2t.net/addgene:171306 ; RRID:Addgene_171306)
